>Addgene plasmid #212900 | pYSD003 | addgene full sequence | sequence record 421783 | Addgene NGS Result
TGGTATATCCAGTGATTTTTTTCTCCATTTTAGCTTCCTTAGCTCCTGAAAATCTCGATAACTCAAAAAA
TACGCCCGGTAGTGATCTTATTTCATTATGGTGAAAGTTGGAACCTCTTACGTGCCCGATCAATCATGAC
CAAAATCCCTTAACGTGAGTTTTCGTTCCACTGAGCGTCAGACCCCGTAGAAAAGATCAAAGGATCTTCT
TGAGATCCTTTTTTTCTGCGCGTAATCTGCTGCTTGCAAACAAAAAAACCACCGCTACCAGCGGTGGTTT
GTTTGCCGGATCAAGAGCTACCAACTCTTTTTCCGAAGGTAACTGGCTTCAGCAGAGCGCAGATACCAAA
TACTGTTCTTCTAGTGTAGCCGTAGTTAGGCCACCACTTCAAGAACTCTGTAGCACCGCCTACATACCTC
GCTCTGCTAATCCTGTTACCAGTGGCTGCTGCCAGTGGCGATAAGTCGTGTCTTACCGGGTTGGACTCAA
GACGATAGTTACCGGATAAGGCGCAGCGGTCGGGCTGAACGGGGGGTTCGTGCACACAGCCCAGCTTGGA
GCGAACGACCTACACCGAACTGAGATACCTACAGCGTGAGCTATGAGAAAGCGCCACGCTTCCCGAAGGG
AGAAAGGCGGACAGGTATCCGGTAAGCGGCAGGGTCGGAACAGGAGAGCGCACGAGGGAGCTTCCAGGGG
GAAACGCCTGGTATCTTTATAGTCCTGTCGGGTTTCGCCACCTCTGACTTGAGCGTCGATTTTTGTGATG
CTCGTCAGGGGGGCGGAGCCTATGGAAAAACGCCAGCAACGCGGCCTTTTTACGGTTCCTGGCCTTTTGC
TGGCCTTTTGCTCACATGTTCTTTCCTGCGTTATCCCCTGATTCTGTGGATAACCGTAGTCGGTCTCATA
TGATGTTGCACATGAATTCGTTGTGGGGTTGTTTTCTTTTCGTTTTACTAGCCGTGACAGGTGCTGTGCA
TGCTTGAGACCAGACCAATAAAAAACGCCCGGCGGCAACCGAGCGTTCTGAACAAATCCAGATGGAGTTC
TGAGGTCATTACTGGATCTATCAACAGGAGTCCAAGCGAGCTCGATATCAAATTACGCCCCGCCCTGCCA
CTCATCGCAGTACTGTTGTAATTCATTAAGCATTCTGCCGACATGGAAGCCATCACAAACGGCATGATGA
ACCTGAATCGCCAGCGGCATCAGCACCTTGTCGCCTTGCGTATAATATTTGCCCATGGTGAAAACGGGGG
CGAAGAAGTTGTCCATATTGGCCACGTTTAAATCAAAACTGGTGAAACTCACCCAGGGATTGGCTGAAAC
GAAAAACATATTCTCAATAAACCCTTTAGGGAAATAGGCCAGGTTTTCACCGTAACACGCCACATCTTGC
GAATATATGTGTAGAAACTGCCGGAAATCGTCGTGGTATTCACTCCAGAGCGATGAAAACGTTTCAGTTT
GCTCATGGAAAACGGTGTAACAAGGGTGAACACTATCCCATATCACCAGCTCACCGTCTTTCATTGCCAT
ACGAAATTCCGGATGAGCATTCATCAGGCGGGCAAGAATGTGAATAAAGGCCGGATAAAACTTGTGCTTA
TTTTTCTTTACGGTCTTTAAAAAGGCCGTAATATCCAGCTGAACGGTCTGGTTATAGGTACATTGAGCAA
CTGACTGAAATGCCTCAAAATGTTCTTTACGATGCCATTGGGATATATCAACGG
Features (pLannotate 1.2.2; 5 found; start..end, strand, type, name):
     29..126     -  promoter       cat promoter: promoter of the E. coli cat gene encoding chloramphenicol acetyltransferase
    210..798     +  rep_origin     ori: high-copy-number ColE1/pMB1/pBR322/pUC origin of replication
    913..981     +  CDS            ECM14 (fragment): ECM14_YEAST - Experimental evidence at protein level: Swiss-Prot protein existence level 1. Probable carboxypeptidase that may be involved in cell wall organization and biogenesis. From Saccharomyces cerevisiae (strain ATCC 204508 / S288c) (Baker's yeast).
    998..1032    -  terminator     lambda t0 terminator: minimal transcription terminator from phage lambda (Scholtissek and Grosse, 1987)
   1106..28      -  CDS            cat (across the origin): CAT_ECOLX - Experimental evidence at protein level: Swiss-Prot protein existence level 1. This enzyme is an effector of chloramphenicol resistance in bacteria. From Escherichia coli. This protein is used as a marker in many commonly used cloning vectors, such as pACYC184.
