[The description below was written by a language model from this plasmid's Addgene catalogue record and pLannotate feature annotations shown in this document.]
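Description:
pYSD003 is a small (about 1.7 kb) part-storage plasmid from the yeast secretion/display (YSD) extension of the MoClo yeast toolkit (YTK). It is built on the pYTK001 part entry backbone and is maintained in E. coli only. Propagation relies on a high-copy ColE1/pUC-type origin, and selection relies on a chloramphenicol acetyltransferase (cat) gene driven by its native promoter. A minimal phage lambda t0 terminator lies on the same strand just downstream of the cat coding sequence. The annotated features include no yeast origin, yeast marker or yeast promoter. Although catalogued as a bacterial expression vector, the plasmid serves as a donor of a DNA part rather than as an expression construct in its own right.

The payload is a short fragment of about 70 bp from the Saccharomyces cerevisiae ECM14 gene, which encodes a probable carboxypeptidase implicated in cell wall organization and biogenesis. Only the pre- signal peptide is carried, formatted as a Type 3a' part. The fragment was inserted through BsmBI sites that were destroyed during cloning, the usual route for domesticating a part into the entry vector. In the MoClo scheme, such parts are then released by Type IIS digestion and joined in a defined order with promoters, coding sequences, terminators and other modules to build yeast transcription units. The specific flanking sites and overhangs are not annotated in the record.

This part supplies an N-terminal secretion signal that can be fused upstream of a protein of interest. It is intended to be compared or swapped with other signal peptides in the toolkit when optimizing heterologous protein secretion or surface display in S. cerevisiae.
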