Addgene plasmid #212900: pYSD003
Purpose: Encodes S.cerevisiae ECM14 pre- signal peptide as a Type 3a' part to be used in the yeast secretion/display (YSD) extension of the MoClo yeast toolkit (YTK)
Depositing lab: Paul Young. Depositing organization: University College Cork. Publication: A Yeast Modular Cloning (MoClo) Toolkit Expansion for Optimization of Heterologous Protein Secretion and Surface Display in Saccharomyces cerevisiae. O'Riordan NM, Juric V, O'Neill SK, Roche AP, Young PW. ACS Synth Biol. 2024 Mar 14. doi: 10.1021/acssynbio.3c00743. PubMed 38483353.
Backbone
  Vector backbone: pYTK001
  Vector type: Bacterial Expression
Growth in bacteria
  Bacterial resistance: Chloramphenicol, 25 μg/mL
  Growth temperature: 37°C
  Growth strain: DH5alpha
  Copy number: High Copy
Gene/Insert
  Gene/Insert name: ECM14
  Species: S. cerevisiae (budding yeast)
  Entrez Gene: ECM14
  Cloning method: Restriction Enzyme; 5′ cloning site BsmBI (destroyed during cloning); 3′ cloning site BsmBI (destroyed during cloning)
Terms and licenses: Academic/Nonprofit Terms; Industry Terms: Not Available to Industry
How to cite: pYSD003 was a gift from Paul Young (Addgene plasmid # 212900 ; http://n2t.net/addgene:212900 ; RRID:Addgene_212900)
